Addgene plasmid #16381: PKC beta I DN
Depositing lab: Bernard Weinstein. Depositing organization: Columbia University. Publication: Roles of specific isoforms of protein kinase C in the transcriptional control of cyclin D1 and related genes. Soh JW, Weinstein IB. J Biol Chem. 2003 Sep 5. 278(36):34709-16. 10.1074/jbc.M302016200 PubMed 12794082.
Backbone
  Vector backbone: pHACE
  Backbone size w/o insert (bp): 5400
  Vector type: Mammalian Expression
  Selectable markers: Neomycin (select with G418)
Growth in bacteria
  Bacterial resistance: Ampicillin, 100 μg/mL
  Growth temperature: 37°C
  Growth strain: DH5alpha
  Copy number: High Copy
Gene/Insert
  Gene/Insert name: PKC beta 1
  Species: R. norvegicus (rat)
  Insert size (bp): 2013
  Mutation: Dominant negative (kinase inactive): K371R
  Entrez Gene: Prkcb (a.k.a. Pkcb, Prkcb1)
  Tag / fusion protein: HA (C terminal on backbone)
  Cloning method: Restriction Enzyme; 5′ cloning site EcoRI (not destroyed); 3′ cloning site EcoRI (not destroyed)
  Sequencing primers: 5′ CMV-F
Terms and licenses: Academic/Nonprofit Terms; Industry Terms: Not Available to Industry
Depositor comments: From user-provided sequence (see 'Reviews'), there are five amino acid differences from one of two NCBI reference sequences (AAA41868.1 and NP_001165776.1): 25A, 62F, 64K, 69C, and 294G. These "mutations" are also present in human, bovine, and xenopus sequences and are therefore not believed to affect function.
How to cite: PKC beta I DN was a gift from Bernard Weinstein (Addgene plasmid # 16381 ; http://n2t.net/addgene:16381 ; RRID:Addgene_16381)
