[The description below was written by a language model from this plasmid's Addgene catalogue record and pLannotate feature annotations shown in this document.]
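Description:
PKC beta I DN is a mammalian expression plasmid built on the pHACE backbone that encodes a kinase-inactive, dominant-negative form of rat protein kinase C beta I (Prkcb). The roughly 2 kb coding sequence was inserted as an EcoRI fragment and carries a K371R substitution, which the record describes as abolishing kinase activity. The backbone supplies a C-terminal HA epitope tag for detecting the expressed protein, although the feature table does not annotate the tag separately. Depositor notes mention five further amino acid differences from one of two rat reference sequences. Because the same residues occur in human, bovine and Xenopus orthologues, they are not thought to affect function. The automated annotation matched the coding region to the mouse Prkcb protein entry, which reflects homology rather than a different species of origin.

Expression is driven by the human cytomegalovirus immediate-early enhancer and promoter and terminated by the bovine growth hormone polyadenylation signal. T7 and SP6 phage promoters flank the insert. A separate cassette, consisting of the SV40 early promoter, the neomycin phosphotransferase gene and the SV40 polyadenylation signal, allows G418 selection of stably transfected mammalian cells. In E. coli the plasmid is maintained at high copy through a ColE1/pUC-type origin with ampicillin resistance, and an f1 origin is also present. Small annotated fragments (HIV-1 LTR, ble, lacI, bom) appear to be vector remnants or partial matches rather than functional elements. The sequenced record is about 7.5 kb, consistent with the stated backbone and insert sizes. The associated study used isoform-specific PKC constructs to examine transcriptional control of cyclin D1 and related genes, and this mutant serves to interfere with endogenous PKC beta I signalling.
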