Features (pLannotate 1.2.2; 21 found; start..end, strand, type, name):
     48..427     +  enhancer       CMV enhancer: human cytomegalovirus immediate early enhancer
    428..631     +  promoter       CMV promoter: human cytomegalovirus (CMV) immediate early promoter
    627..660     +  LTR            5' LTR (truncated) (fragment): truncated 5' long terminal repeat (LTR) from HIV-1
    676..694     +  promoter       T7 promoter: promoter for bacteriophage T7 RNA polymerase
    751..2760    +  CDS            Prkcb (sequence partly withheld): KPCB_MOUSE - Also known as Pkcb, Prkcb1. Experimental evidence at protein level: Swiss-Prot protein existence level 1. Calcium-activated, phospholipid- and diacylglycerol (DAG)- dependent serine/threonine-protein kinase involved in various cellular processes such as regulation of the B-cell receptor (BCR) signalosome, oxidative stress-induced apoptosis, androgen receptor-dependent transcription regulation, insulin signaling and endothelial cells proliferation. Plays a key role in B-cell activation by regulating BCR- induced NF-kappa-B activation. Mediates the activation of the canonical NF-kap
   2857..2875    -  promoter       SP6 promoter: promoter for bacteriophage SP6 RNA polymerase
   2901..3125    +  polyA_signal   bGH poly(A) signal: bovine growth hormone polyadenylation signal
   3129..3150    +  promoter       SV40 promoter (fragment): SV40 enhancer and early promoter
   3171..3599    +  rep_origin     f1 ori (sequence partly withheld): f1 bacteriophage origin of replication; arrow indicates direction of (+) strand synthesis
   3613..3942    +  promoter       SV40 promoter: SV40 enhancer and early promoter
   4009..4800    +  CDS            neo: KKA2_KLEPN - Also known as kan, nptII. Experimental evidence at protein level: Swiss-Prot protein existence level 1. Resistance to kanamycin, neomycin, paromomycin, ribostamycin, butirosin and gentamicin B. From Klebsiella pneumoniae.
   4824..4982    +  CDS            ble (fragment): BLE_KLEPN - Experimental evidence at protein level: Swiss-Prot protein existence level 1. Binding protein with a strong affinity to the bleomycin family of antibiotics. Binds to CL990; an antimitotic-antibiotic compound. From Klebsiella pneumoniae.
   4977..5098    +  polyA_signal   SV40 poly(A) signal: SV40 polyadenylation signal
   5171..5187    -  protein_bind   lac operator: The lac repressor binds to the lac operator to inhibit transcription in E. coli. This inhibition can be relieved by adding lactose or isopropyl-β-D-thiogalactopyranoside (IPTG). lac repressor encoded by lacI
   5195..5225    -  promoter       lac promoter: promoter for the E. coli lac operon
   5240..5261    -  protein_bind   CAP binding site: CAP binding activates transcription in the presence of cAMP. E. coli catabolite activator protein
   5274..5366    -  CDS            lacI (fragment): lac repressor; lacI; The lac repressor binds to the lac operator to inhibit transcription in E. coli. This inhibition can be relieved by adding lactose or isopropyl-β-D-thiogalactopyranoside (IPTG).
   5549..6137    -  rep_origin     ori: high-copy-number ColE1/pMB1/pBR322/pUC origin of replication
   6308..7168    -  CDS            AmpR: β-lactamase; bla; confers resistance to ampicillin, carbenicillin, and related antibiotics
   7169..7273    -  promoter       AmpR promoter: bla
   7332..7384    -  misc_feature   bom (fragment): basis of mobility region from pBR322
>Addgene plasmid #16381 | PKC beta I DN | addgene full sequence | sequence record 248149 | Addgene NGS Result
TAGGCGTTTTGCGCTGCTTCGCGATGTACGGGCCAGATATACGCGTTGACATTGATTATTGACTAGTTAT
TAATAGTAATCAATTACGGGGTCATTAGTTCATAGCCCATATATGGAGTTCCGCGTTACATAACTTACGG
TAAATGGCCCGCCTGGCTGACCGCCCAACGACCCCCGCCCATTGACGTCAATAATGACGTATGTTCCCAT
AGTAACGCCAATAGGGACTTTCCATTGACGTCAATGGGTGGAGTATTTACGGTAAACTGCCCACTTGGCA
GTACATCAAGTGTATCATATGCCAAGTACGCCCCCTATTGACGTCAATGACGGTAAATGGCCCGCCTGGC
ATTATGCCCAGTACATGACCTTATGGGACTTTCCTACTTGGCAGTACATCTACGTATTAGTCATCGCTAT
TACCATGGTGATGCGGTTTTGGCAGTACATCAATGGGCGTGGATAGCGGTTTGACTCACGGGGATTTCCA
AGTCTCCACCCCATTGACGTCAATGGGAGTTTGTTTTGGCACCAAAATCAACGGGACTTTCCAAAATGTC
GTAACAACTCCGCCCCATTGACGCAAATGGGCGGTAGGCGTGTACGGTGGGAGGTCTATATAAGCAGAGC
TCTCTGGCTAACTAGAGAACCCACTGCTTACTGGCTTATCGAAATTAATACGACTCACTATAGGGAGACC
CAAGCTTGGTACCGAGCTCGGATCGAATTCTCGAGGCCACCATGGGATCCGCTGACCCGGCTGCGGGGCC
GCCGCCGAGCGAGGGCGAGGAGAGCACG
[123 nt withheld, positions 799-921]
GGCTTCGGGAAGCAGGGATTCCAGTGTCAAGTCTGCTGCTTTGTTGTACACAAGCGCTGCCATGAATTCG
TCACGTTCTCCTGCCCTGGTGCAGACAAGGGCCCGGCCTCTGATGACCCACGGAGCAAACACAAGTTTAA
GATCCACACCTACTCCAGCCCTACCTTCTGTGACCACTGTGGATCACTGCTGTATGGGCTCATCCACCAG
GGGATGAAATGCGACACCTGTATGATGAATGTCCACAAGCGCTGCGTGATGAACGTCCCCAGCCTCTGTG
GCACCGACCACACAGAACGCCGTGGCCGCATCTACATCCAGGCCCACATCGACAGGGAGGTCCTCATCGT
TGTTGTAAGAGATGCTAAAAATCTGGTACCTATGGACCCCAACGGCTTGTCAGATCCCTACGTAAAACTG
AAACTGATCCCTGATCCCAAAAGTGAGAGCAAGCAGAAGACCAAGACTATCAAATGCTCCCTCAACCCGG
AGTGGAACGAAACCTTCAGATTTCAGCTGAAGGAATCAGACAAAGACAGAAGACTGTCCGTAGAGATCTG
GGATTGGGACCTGACCAGCAGGAATGACTTCATGGGATCTCTGTCGTTTGGGATTTCAGAACTACAGAAA
GCCGGAGTGGATGGCTGGTTCAAGTTACTAAGCCAGGAAGAAGGCGAGTACTTTAATGTGCCGGTGCCGC
CGGAAGGAAGCGAGGGCAATGAAGAGCTGCGGCAGAAGTTTGAGAGAGCCAAGATTGGCCAAGGTACCAA
GGCTCCAGAAGAAAAGACAGCGAACACTATATCCAAATTTGACAACAATGGCAACAGGGACCGGATGAAA
CTGACCGATTTTAACTTCCTGATGGTGCTGGGGAAAGGCAGCTTTGGCAAGGTCATGCTCTCAGAGCGGA
AGGGTACAGATGAACTCTATGCCGTGAGAATCCTGAAGAAAGATGTGGTGATCCAAGATGACGATGTGGA
GTGCACAATGGTGGAGAAGAGGGTGCTGGCCCTGCCTGGGAAGCCCCCATTCCTGACTCAGCTCCATTCC
TGCTTCCAGACCATGGACCGCCTCTACTTTGTGATGGAGTATGTGAACGGGGGCGACCTCATGTACCACA
TCCAACAAGTTGGCCGTTTCAAGGAGCCCCATGCTGTATTTTACGCTGCAGAGATTGCCATCGGTCTTTT
CTTCTTGCAGAGCAAGGGCATCATTTACCGTGACCTGAAACTTGACAACGTGATGCTGGATTCCGAGGGG
CACATCAAAATCGCTGACTTTGGCATGTGTAAAGAGAATATCTGGGATGGGGTGACAACCAAGACATTCT
GTGGCACTCCAGACTACATTGCCCCAGAGATCATTGCTTATCAGCCCTACGGGAAGTCTGTGGACTGGTG
GGCGTTTGGAGTCCTGCTGTATGAAATGTTGGCTGGCCAGGCACCTTTTGAAGGGGAGGATGAGGATGAA
CTCTTCCAGTCAATCATGGAGCACAACGTGGCGTATCCCAAGTCCATGTCTAAGGAAGCTGTGGCAATCT
GCAAAGGGCTAATGACCAAACACCCAGGCAAGCGCCTGGGTTGTGGGCCTGAAGGGGAACGAGACATTAA
GGAGCATGCATTTTTCCGGTATATCGACTGGGAGAAACTCGAACGCAAGGAGATTCAGCCACCTTATAAA
CCAAAAGCTAGAGACAAGCGAGACACCTCCAACTTCGACAAAGAGTTCACCAGGCAGCCTGTGGAACTGA
CTCCCACTGACAAACTCTTCATCATGAACTTGGACCAAAATGAATTTGCTGGCTTCTCGTATACTAACCC
AGAGTTTGTCATTAATGTGGGATCCTATCCTTACGACGTGCCTGACTACGCCTAAGAATTCTGCAGATAT
CCATCACACTGGCGGCCGCTCGAGCATGCATCTAGAGGGCCCTATTCTATAGTGTCACCTAAATGCTAGA
GCTCGCTGATCAGCCTCGACTGTGCCTTCTAGTTGCCAGCCATCTGTTGTTTGCCCCTCCCCCGTGCCTT
CCTTGACCCTGGAAGGTGCCACTCCCACTGTCCTTTCCTAATAAAATGAGGAAATTGCATCGCATTGTCT
GAGTAGGTGTCATTCTATTCTGGGGGGTGGGGTGGGGCAGGACAGCAAGGGGGAGGATTGGGAAGACAAT
AGCAGGCATGCTGGGGATGCGGTGGGCTCTATGGCTTCTGAGGCGGAAAGAACCAGCTGGGGCTCTAGGG
GGTATCCCC
[124 nt withheld, positions 3171-3294]
C
[91 nt withheld, positions 3296-3386]
A
[49 nt withheld, positions 3388-3436]
CCTTTGACGTTGGAGTCCACGTTCTTT
[37 nt withheld, positions 3464-3500]
ACCCTATCTCGGTCTATTCTTTTGATTTATAAGGGATTTTGCCGATTTCGGCCTATTGGTTAAAAAATGA
GCTGATTTAACAAAAATTTAACGCGAATTAATTCTGTGGAATGTGTGTCAGTTAGGGTGTGGAAAGTCCC
CAGGCTCCCCAGCAGGCAGAAGTATGCAAAGCATGCATCTCAATTAGTCAGCAACCAGGTGTGGAAAGTC
CCCAGGCTCCCCAGCAGGCAGAAGTATGCAAAGCATGCATCTCAATTAGTCAGCAACCATAGTCCCGCCC
CTAACTCCGCCCATCCCGCCCCTAACTCCGCCCAGTTCCGCCCATTCTCCGCCCCATGGCTGACTAATTT
TTTTTATTTATGCAGAGGCCGAGGCCGCCTCTGCCTCTGAGCTATTCCAGAAGTAGTGAGGAGGCTTTTT
TGGAGGCCTAGGCTTTTGCAAAAAGCTCCCGGGAGCTTGTATATCCATTTTCGGATCTGATCAAGAGACA
GGATGAGGATCGTTTCGCATGATTGAACAAGATGGATTGCACGCAGGTTCTCCGGCCGCTTGGGTGGAGA
GGCTATTCGGCTATGACTGGGCACAACAGACAATCGGCTGCTCTGATGCCGCCGTGTTCCGGCTGTCAGC
GCAGGGGCGCCCGGTTCTTTTTGTCAAGACCGACCTGTCCGGTGCCCTGAATGAACTGCAGGACGAGGCA
GCGCGGCTATCGTGGCTGGCCACGACGGGCGTTCCTTGCGCAGCTGTGCTCGACGTTGTCACTGAAGCGG
GAAGGGACTGGCTGCTATTGGGCGAAGTGCCGGGGCAGGATCTCCTGTCATCTCACCTTGCTCCTGCCGA
GAAAGTATCCATCATGGCTGATGCAATGCGGCGGCTGCATACGCTTGATCCGGCTACCTGCCCATTCGAC
CACCAAGCGAAACATCGCATCGAGCGAGCACGTACTCGGATGGAAGCCGGTCTTGTCGATCAGGATGATC
TGGACGAAGAGCATCAGGGGCTCGCGCCAGCCGAACTGTTCGCCAGGCTCAAGGCGCGCATGCCCGACGG
CGAGGATCTCGTCGTGACCCATGGCGATGCCTGCTTGCCGAATATCATGGTGGAAAATGGCCGCTTTTCT
GGATTCATCGACTGTGGCCGGCTGGGTGTGGCGGACCGCTATCAGGACATAGCGTTGGCTACCCGTGATA
TTGCTGAAGAGCTTGGCGGCGAATGGGCTGACCGCTTCCTCGTGCTTTACGGTATCGCCGCTCCCGATTC
GCAGCGCATCGCCTTCTATCGCCTTCTTGACGAGTTCTTCTGAGCGGGACTCTGGGGTTCGAAATGACCG
ACCAAGCGACGCCCAACCTGCCATCACGAGATTTCGATTCCACCGCCGCCTTCTATGAAAGGTTGGGCTT
CGGAATCGTTTTCCGGGACGCCGGCTGGATGATCCTCCAGCGCGGGGATCTCATGCTGGAGTTCTTCGCC
CACCCCAACTTGTTTATTGCAGCTTATAATGGTTACAAATAAAGCAATAGCATCACAAATTTCACAAATA
AAGCATTTTTTTCACTGCATTCTAGTTGTGGTTTGTCCAAACTCATCAATGTATCTTATCATGTCTGTAT
ACCGTCGACCTCTAGCTAGAGCTTGGCGTAATCATGGTCATAGCTGTTTCCTGTGTGAAATTGTTATCCG
CTCACAATTCCACACAACATACGAGCCGGAAGCATAAAGTGTAAAGCCTGGGGTGCCTAATGAGTGAGCT
AACTCACATTAATTGCGTTGCGCTCACTGCCCGCTTTCCAGTCGGGAAACCTGTCGTGCCAGCTGCATTA
ATGAATCGGCCAACGCGCGGGGAGAGGCGGTTTGCGTATTGGGCGCTCTTCCGCTTCCTCGCTCACTGAC
TCGCTGCGCTCGGTCGTTCGGCTGCGGCGAGCGGTATCAGCTCACTCAAAGGCGGTAATACGGTTATCCA
CAGAATCAGGGGATAACGCAGGAAAGAACATGTGAGCAAAAGGCCAGCAAAAGGCCAGGAACCGTAAAAA
GGCCGCGTTGCTGGCGTTTTTCCATAGGCTCCGCCCCCCTGACGAGCATCACAAAAATCGACGCTCAAGT
CAGAGGTGGCGAAACCCGACAGGACTATAAAGATACCAGGCGTTTCCCCCTGGAAGCTCCCTCGTGCGCT
CTCCTGTTCCGACCCTGCCGCTTACCGGATACCTGTCCGCCTTTCTCCCTTCGGGAAGCGTGGCGCTTTC
TCATAGCTCACGCTGTAGGTATCTCAGTTCGGTGTAGGTCGTTCGCTCCAAGCTGGGCTGTGTGCACGAA
CCCCCCGTTCAGCCCGACCGCTGCGCCTTATCCGGTAACTATCGTCTTGAGTCCAACCCGGTAAGACACG
ACTTATCGCCACTGGCAGCAGCCACTGGTAACAGGATTAGCAGAGCGAGGTATGTAGGCGGTGCTACAGA
GTTCTTGAAGTGGTGGCCTAACTACGGCTACACTAGAAGAACAGTATTTGGTATCTGCGCTCTGCTGAAG
CCAGTTACCTTCGGAAAAAGAGTTGGTAGCTCTTGATCCGGCAAACAAACCACCGCTGGTAGCGGTGGTT
TTTTTGTTTGCAAGCAGCAGATTACGCGCAGAAAAAAAGGATCTCAAGAAGATCCTTTGATCTTTTCTAC
GGGGTCTGACGCTCAGTGGAACGAAAACTCACGTTAAGGGATTTTGGTCATGAGATTATCAAAAAGGATC
TTCACCTAGATCCTTTTAAATTAAAAATGAAGTTTTAAATCAATCTAAAGTATATATGAGTAAACTTGGT
CTGACAGTTACCAATGCTTAATCAGTGAGGCACCTATCTCAGCGATCTGTCTATTTCGTTCATCCATAGT
TGCCTGACTCCCCGTCGTGTAGATAACTACGATACGGGAGGGCTTACCATCTGGCCCCAGTGCTGCAATG
ATACCGCGAGACCCACGCTCACCGGCTCCAGATTTATCAGCAATAAACCAGCCAGCCGGAAGGGCCGAGC
GCAGAAGTGGTCCTGCAACTTTATCCGCCTCCATCCAGTCTATTAATTGTTGCCGGGAAGCTAGAGTAAG
TAGTTCGCCAGTTAATAGTTTGCGCAACGTTGTTGCCATTGCTACAGGCATCGTGGTGTCACGCTCGTCG
TTTGGTATGGCTTCATTCAGCTCCGGTTCCCAACGATCAAGGCGAGTTACATGATCCCCCATGTTGTGCA
AAAAAGCGGTTAGCTCCTTCGGTCCTCCGATCGTTGTCAGAAGTAAGTTGGCCGCAGTGTTATCACTCAT
GGTTATGGCAGCACTGCATAATTCTCTTACTGTCATGCCATCCGTAAGATGCTTTTCTGTGACTGGTGAG
TACTCAACCAAGTCATTCTGAGAATAGTGTATGCGGCGACCGAGTTGCTCTTGCCCGGCGTCAATACGGG
ATAATACCGCGCCACATAGCAGAACTTTAAAAGTGCTCATCATTGGAAAACGTTCTTCGGGGCGAAAACT
CTCAAGGATCTTACCGCTGTTGAGATCCAGTTCGATGTAACCCACTCGTGCACCCAACTGATCTTCAGCA
TCTTTTACTTTCACCAGCGTTTCTGGGTGAGCAAAAACAGGAAGGCAAAATGCCGCAAAAAAGGGAATAA
GGGCGACACGGAAATGTTGAATACTCATACTCTTCCTTTTTCAATATTATTGAAGCATTTATCAGGGTTA
TTGTCTCATGAGCGGATACATATTTGAATGTATTTAGAAAAATAAACAAATAGGGGTTCCGCGCACATTT
CCCCGAAAAGTGCCACCTGACGTCGACGGATCGGGAGATCTCCCGATCCCCTATGGTGCACTCTCAGTAC
AATCTGCTCTGATGCCGCATAGTTAAGCCAGTATCTGCTCCCTGCTTGTGTGTTGGAGGTCGCTGAGTAG
TGCGCGAGCAAAATTTAAGCTACAACAAGGCAAGGCTTGACCGACAATTGCATGAAGAATCTGCTTAGGG
T
