>Addgene plasmid #16381 | PKC beta I DN | addgene partial sequence | sequence record 22748 | 16381 with SP6
NGCTCGAGCGGCCGCCAGTGTGATGGATATCTGCAGAATTCTTAGGCGTAGTCAGGCACGTCGTAAGGAT
AGGATCCCACATTAATGACAAACTCTGGGTTAGTATACGAGAAGCCAGCAAATTCATTTTGGTCCAAGTT
CATGATGAAGAGTTTGTCAGTGGGAGTCAGTTCCACAGGCTGCCTGGTGAACTCTTTGTCGAAGTTGGAG
GTGTCTCGCTTGTCTCTAGCTTTTGGTTTATAAGGTGGCTGAATCTCCTTGCGTTCGAGTTTCTCCCAGT
CGATATACCGGAAAAATGCATGCTCCTTAATGTCTCGTTCCCCTTCAGGCCCACAACCCAGGCGCTTGCC
TGGGTGTTTGGTCATTAGCCCTTTGCAGATTGCCACAGCTTCCTTAGACATGGACTTGGGATACGCCACG
TTGTGCTCCATGATTGACTGGAAGAGTTCATCCTCATCCTCCCCTTCAAAAGGTGCCTGGCCAGCCAACA
TTTCATACAGCAGGACTCCAAACGCCCACCAGTCCACAGACTTCCCGTAGGGCTGATAAGCAATGATCTC
TGGGGCAATGTAGTCTGGAGTGCCACAGAATGTCTTGGTTGTCACCCCATCCCAGATATTCTCTTTACAC
ATGCCAAAGTCAGCGATTTTGATGTGCCCCTCGGAATCCAGCATCACGTTGTCAAGTTTCNNNCACGGTA
ANNGATGCCCTTGCTCTGCANANAAANACCGATGGCAATCTCTGCANNGTAAAATA
