>Addgene plasmid #16381 | PKC beta I DN | addgene partial sequence | sequence record 22749 | 16381 with rPkcb-F 5'-atgggatctctgtcgtttgg
GCTGGTTCAGTTACTAAGCCAGGAAGAAGGCGAGTACTTTAATGTGCCGGTGCCGCCGGAAGGAAGCGAG
GGCAATGAAGAGCTGCGGCAGAAGTTTGAGAGAGCCAAGATTGGCCAAGGTACCAAGGCTCCAGAAGAAA
AGACAGCGAACACTATATCCAAATTTGACAACAATGGCAACAGGGACCGGATGAAACTGACCGATTTTAA
CTTCCTGATGGTGCTGGGGAAAGGCAGCTTTGGCAAGGTCATGCTCTCAGAGCGGAAGGGTACAGATGAA
CTCTATGCCGTGAGAATCCTGAAGAAAGATGTGGTGATCCAAGATGACGATGTGGAGTGCACAATGGTGG
AGAAGAGGGTGCTGGCCCTGCCTGGGAAGCCCCCATTCCTGACTCAGCTCCATTCCTGCTTCCAGACCAT
GGACCGCCTCTACTTTGTGATGGAGTATGTGAACGGGGGCGACCTCATGTACCACATCCAACAAGTTGGC
CGTTTCAAGGAGCCCCATGCTGTATTTTACGCTGCAGAGATTGCCATCGGTCTTTTCTTCTTGCAGAGCA
AGGGCATCATTTACCGTGACCTGAAACTTGACAACGTGATGCTGGATTCCGAGGGGCACATCAAAATCGC
TGACTTTGGC
